>Addgene plasmid #122560 | pAd5-B7-deltaE4 | depositor full sequence | sequence record 318583 | Modified block 7, with deletion of adenovirus 5 bases 32874-35461 resulting in deletion of E4
GCCCCTGCAGCCGAATTATATTATTTTTGCCAAATAATTTTTAACAAAAGCTCTGAAGTCTTCTTCATTT
AAATTCTTAGATGATACTTCATCTGGAAAATTGTCCCAATTAGTAGCATCACGCTGTGAGTAAGTTCTAA
ACCATTTTTTTATTGTTGTATTATCTCTAATCTTACTACTCGATGAGTTTTCGGTATTATCTCTATTTTT
AACTTGGAGCAGGTTCCATTCATTGTTTTTTTCATCATAGTGAATAAAATCAACTGCTTTAACACTTGTG
CCTGAACACCATATCCATCCGGCGTAATACGACTCACTATAGGGAGAGCGGCCGCCAGATCTTCCGGATG
GCTCGAGTTTTTCAGCAAGATGTTCGAACATCATCAATAATATACCTTATTTTGGATTGAAGCCAATATG
ATAATGAGGGGGTGGAGTTTGTGACGTGGCGCGGGGCGTGGGAACGGGGCGGGTGACGTAGGTTTTAGGG
CGGAGTAACTTGTATGTGTTGGGAATTGTAGTTTTCTTAAAATGGGAAGTGACGTAACGTGGGAAAACGG
AAGTGACGATTTGAGGAAGTTGTGGGTTTTTTGGCTTTCGTTTCTGGGCGTAGGTTCGCGTGCGGTTTTC
TGGGTGTTTTTTGTGGACTTTAACCGTTACGTCATTTTTTAGTCCTATATATACTCGCTCTGCACTTGGC
CCTTTTTTACACTGTGACTGATTGAGCTGGTGCCGTGTCGAGTGGTGTTTTTTTAATAGGTTTTCTTTTT
TACTGGTAAGGCTGACTGTTATGGCTGCCGCTGTGGAAGCGCTGTATGTTGTTCTGGAGCGGGAGGGTGC
TATTTTGCCTAGGCAACTAGTGTGGGGCTATACTACTGAATGAAAAATGACTTGAAATTTTCTGCAATTG
AAAAATAAACACGTTGAAACATAACACAAACGATTCTTTATTCTTGGGCAATGTATGAAAAAGTGTAAGA
GGATGTGGCAAATATTTCATTAATGTAGTTGTGGCCAGACCAGTCCCATGAAAATGACATAGAGTATGCA
CTTGGAGTTGTGTCTCCTGTTTCCTGTGTACCGTTTAGTGTAATGGTTAGTGTTACAGGTTTAGTTTTGT
CTCCGTTTAAGTAAACTTGACTGACAATGTTACTTTTGGCAGTTTTACCGTGAGATTTTGGATAAGCTGA
TAGGTTAGGCATAAATCCAACAGCGTTTGTATAGGCTGTGCCTTCAGTAAGATCTCCATTTCTAAAGTTC
CAATATTCTGGGTCCAGGAAGGAATTGTTTAGTAGCACTCCATTTTCGTCAAATCTTATAATAAGATGAG
CACTTTGAACTGTTCCAGATATTGGAGCCAAACTGCCTTTAACAGCCAAAACTGAAACTGTAGCAAGTAT
TTGACTGCCACATTTTGTTAAGACCAAAGTGAGTTTAGCATCTTTCTCTGCATTTAGTCTACAGTTAGGA
GATGGAGCTGGTGTGGTCCACAAAGTTAGCTTATCATTATTTTTGTTTCCTACTGTAATGGCACCTGTGC
TGTCAAAACTAAGGCCAGTTCCTAGTTTAGGAACCATAGCCTTGTTTGAATCAAATTCTAGGCCATGGCC
AATTTTTGTTTTGAGGGGATTTGTGTTTGGTGCATTAGGTGAACCAAATTCAAGCCCATCTCCTGCATTA
ATGGCTATGGCTGTAGCGTCAAACATCAACCCCTTGGCAGTGCTTAGGTTAACCTCAAGCTTTTTGGAAT
TGTTTGAAGCTGTAAACAAGTAAAGGCCTTTGTTGTAGTTAATATCCAAGTTGTGGGCTGAGTTTATAAA
AAGAGGGCCCTGTCCTAGTCTTAGATTTAGTTGGTTTTGAGCATCAAACGGATAACTAACATCAAGTATA
AGGCGTCTGTTTTGAGAATCAATCCTTAGTCCTCCTGCTACATTAAGTTGCATATTGCCTTGTGAATCAA
AACCCAAGGCTCCAGTAACTTTAGTTTGCAAGGAAGTATTATTAATAGTCACACCTGGACCAGTTGCTAC
GGTCAAAGTGTTTAGGTCGTCTGTTACATGCAAAGGAGCCCCGTACTTTAGTCCTAGTTTTCCATTTTGT
GTATAAATGGGCTCTTTCAAGTCAATGCCCAAGCTACCAGTGGCAGTAGTTAGAGGGGGTGAGGCAGTGA
TAGTAAGGGTACTGCTATCGGTGGTGGTGAGGGGGCCTGATGTTTGCAGGGCTAGCTTTCCTTCTGACAC
TGTGAGGGGTCCTTGGGTGGCAATGCTAAGTTTGGAGTCGTGCACGGTTAGCGGGGCCTGTGATTGCATG
GTGAGTGTGTTGCCCGCGACCATTAGAGGTGCGGCGGCAGCCACAGTTAGGGCTTCTGAGGTAACTGTGA
GGGGTGCAGATATTTCCAGGTTTATGTTTGACTTGGTTTTTTTGAGAGGTGGGCTCACAGTGGTTACATT
TTGGGAGGTAAGGTTGCCGGCCTCGTCCAGAGAGAGGCCGTTGCCCATTTTGAGCGCAAGCATGCCATTG
GAGGTAACTAGAGGTTCGGATAGGCGCAAAGAGAGTACCCCAGGGGGACTCTCTTGAAACCCATTGGGGG
ATACAAAGGGAGGAGTAAGAAAAGGCACAGTTGGAGGACCGGTTTCCGTGTCATATGGATACACGGGGTT
GAAGGTATCTTCAGACGGTCTTGCGCGCTTCATCTGCAACAACATGAAGATAGTGGGTGCGGATGGACAG
GAACAGGAGGAAACTGACATTCCATTTAGATTGTGGAGAAAGTTTGCAGCCAGGAGGAAGCTGCAATACC
AGAGCTGGGAGGAGGGCAAGGAGGTGCTGCTGAATAAACTGGACAGTTCGAAGATCTTTCTAGAAGATCT
CCTACAATATTCTCAGCTGCCATGGAAAATCGATGTTCTTCTTTTATTCTCTCAAGATTTTCAGGCTGTA
TATTAAAACTTATATTAAGAACTATGCTAACCACCTCATCAGGAACCGTTGTAGGTGGCGTGGGTTTTCT
TGGCAATCGACTCTCATGAAAACTACGAGCTAAATATTCAATATGTTCCTCTTGACCAACTTTATTCTGC
ATTTTTTTTGAACGAGGTTTAGAGCAAGCTTCAGGAAACTGAGACAGGAATTTTATTAAAAATTTAAATT
TTGAAGAAAGTTCAGGGTTAATAGCATCCATTTTTTGCTTTGCAAGTTCCTCAGCATTCTTAACAAAAGA
CGTCTCTTTTGACATGTTTAAAGTTTAAACCTCCTGTGTGAAATTATTATCCGCTCATAATTCCACACAT
TATACGAGCCGGAAGCATAAAGTGTAAAGCCTGGGGTGCCTAATGAGTGAGCTAACTCACATTAATTGCG
TTGCGCTCACTGCCAATTGCTTTCCAGTCGGGAAACCTGTCGTGCCAGCTGCATTAATGAATCGGCCAAC
GCGCGGGGAGAGGCGGTTTGCGTATTGGGCGCTCTTCCGCTTCCTCGCTCACTGACTCGCTGCGCTCGGT
CGTTCGGCTGCGGCGAGCGGTATCAGCTCACTCAAAGGCGGTAATACGGTTATCCACAGAATCAGGGGAT
AACGCAGGAAAGAACATGTGAGCAAAAGGCCAGCAAAAGGCCAGGAACCGTAAAAAGGCCGCGTTGCTGG
CGTTTTTCCATAGGCTCCGCCCCCCTGACGAGCATCACAAAAATCGACGCTCAAGTCAGAGGTGGCGAAA
CCCGACAGGACTATAAAGATACCAGGCGTTTCCCCCTGGAAGCTCCCTCGTGCGCTCTCCTGTTCCGACC
CTGCCGCTTACCGGATACCTGTCCGCCTTTCTCCCTTCGGGAAGCGTGGCGCTTTCTCATAGCTCACGCT
GTAGGTATCTCAGTTCGGTGTAGGTCGTTCGCTCCAAGCTGGGCTGTGTGCACGAACCCCCCGTTCAGCC
CGACCGCTGCGCCTTATCCGGTAACTATCGTCTTGAGTCCAACCCGGTAAGACACGACTTATCGCCACTG
GCAGCAGCCACTGGTAACAGGATTAGCAGAGCGAGGTATGTAGGCGGTGCTACAGAGTTCTTGAAGTGGT
GGCCTAACTACGGCTACACTAGAAGGACAGTATTTGGTATCTGCGCTCTGCTGAAGCCAGTTACCTTCGG
AAAAAGAGTTGGTAGCTCTTGATCCGGCAAACAAACCACCGCTGGTAGCGGTGGTTTTTTTGTTTGCAAG
CAGCAGATTACGCGCAGAAAAAAAGGATCTCAAGAAGATCCTTTGATCTTTTCTACGGGGTCTGACGCTC
AGTGGAACGAAAACTCACGTTAAGGGATTTTGGTCATGAGATTATCAAAAAGGATCTTCACCTAGATCCT
TTTAAATTAAAAATGAAGTTTTAAATCAATCTAAAGTATATATGAGTAAACTTGGTCTGACAGTTACCAA
TGCTTAATCAGTGAGGCACCTATCTCAGCGATCTGTCTATTTCGTTCATCCATAGTTGCCTGACTCCCCG
TCGTGTAGATAACTACGATACGGGAGGGCTTACCATCTGGCCCCAGTGCTGCAATGATACCGCGAGACCC
ACGCTCACCGGCTCCAGATTTATCAGCAATAAACCAGCCAGCCGGAAGGGCCGAGCGCAGAAGTGGTCCT
GCAACTTTATCCGCCTCCATCCAGTCTATTAATTGTTGCCGGGAAGCTAGAGTAAGTAGTTCGCCAGTTA
ATAGTTTGCGCAACGTTGTTGCCATTGCTACAGGCATCGTGGTGTCACGCTCGTCGTTTGGTATGGCTTC
ATTCAGCTCCGGTTCCCAACGATCAAGGCGAGTTACATGATCCCCCATGTTGTGCAAAAAAGCGGTTAGC
TCCTTCGGTCCTCCGATCGTTGTCAGAAGTAAGTTGGCCGCAGTGTTATCACTCATGGTTATGGCAGCAC
TGCATAATTCTCTTACTGTCATGCCATCCGTAAGATGCTTTTCTGTGACTGGTGAGTACTCAACCAAGTC
ATTCTGAGAATAGTGTATGCGGCGACCGAGTTGCTCTTGCCCGGCGTCAATACGGGATAATACCGCGCCA
CATAGCAGAACTTTAAAAGTGCTCATCATTGGAAAACGTTCTTCGGGGCGAAAACTCTCAAGGATCTTAC
CGCTGTTGAGATCCAGTTCGATGTAACCCACTCGTGCACCCAACTGATCTTCAGCATCTTTTACTTTCAC
CAGCGTTTCTGGGTGAGCAAAAACAGGAAGGCAAAATGCCGCAAAAAAGGGAATAAGGGCGACACGGAAA
TGTTGAATACTCATACTCTTCCTTTTTCAATATTATTGAAGCATTTATCAGGGTTATTGTCTCATGAGCG
GATACATATTTGAATGTATTTAGAAAAATAAACAAATAGGGGTTCCGCGCACATTTCCCCGAAAAGTGCC
ACCTGACGTCTAAGAAACCATTATTATCATGACATTAACCTATAAAAATAGGCGTATCACGAGGCC
Features (pLannotate 1.2.2; 12 found; start..end, strand, type, name):
    305..323     +  promoter       T7 promoter: promoter for bacteriophage T7 RNA polymerase
    379..481     +  repeat_region  ITR: inverted terminal repeat of human adenovirus serotype 5 inverted
    791..856     +  CDS            E4RF1_ADE02 (fragment): Experimental evidence at protein level: Swiss-Prot protein existence level 1. May modulate tight-junctions functions of infected cells through interactions with PDZ proteins. E4 ORF1 has ben show for Adenovirus 9 to interact with protein involved in tight junction regulation. May play a role in mTOR activation by activating PI3- kinase, thus overriding cellular checkpoint for translation. From Human adenovirus C serotype 2 (HAdV-2) (Human adenovirus 2).
    951..2693    -  CDS            SPIKE_ADE05: Experimental evidence at protein level: Swiss-Prot protein existence level 1. Forms spikes that protrude from each vertex of the icosahedral capsid. Interacts with host coxsackievirus and adenovirus receptor CXADR located at the cell tight junctions to provide virion initial attachment to target cell. The fiber protein binds to CXADR with a higher affinity than CXADR binds to itself, thereby blocking the cell-cell adhesion function of CXADR dimers and leading to local disruption of the tight junction. Fiber protein present on neo- synthesized particles may thus disrupt the junctional integrity
   2704..2874    +  CDS            UXP_ADE02 (fragment): Experimental evidence at transcript level: Swiss-Prot protein existence level 2. Might play a role in viral replication since it is associated with viral replication centers. Seems to have an effect on DBP localization. From Human adenovirus C serotype 2 (HAdV-2) (Human adenovirus 2).
   2855..3235    -  CDS            eco47IR (fragment): T2E7_ECOLX - Protein predicted: Swiss-Prot protein existence level 4. Recognizes the double-stranded sequence GGWCC and cleaves after G-1. From Escherichia coli.
   3288..3318    -  promoter       lac UV5 promoter: E. coli lac promoter with an "up" mutation
   3333..3354    -  protein_bind   CAP binding site: CAP binding activates transcription in the presence of cAMP. E. coli catabolite activator protein
   3379..3462    -  CDS            lacI (fragment): lac repressor; lacI; The lac repressor binds to the lac operator to inhibit transcription in E. coli. This inhibition can be relieved by adding lactose or isopropyl-β-D-thiogalactopyranoside (IPTG).
   3645..4233    -  rep_origin     ori: high-copy-number ColE1/pMB1/pBR322/pUC origin of replication
   4404..5264    -  CDS            AmpR: β-lactamase; bla; confers resistance to ampicillin, carbenicillin, and related antibiotics
   5265..5369    -  promoter       AmpR promoter: bla
