>Addgene plasmid #122560 | pAd5-B7-deltaE4 | addgene full sequence | sequence record 331197 | Addgene NGS Result
GCCCCTGCAGCCGAATTATATTATTTTTGCCAAATAATTTTTAACAAAAGCTCTGAAGTCTTCTTCATTT
AAATTCTTAGATGATACTTCATCTGGAAAATTGTCCCAATTAGTAGCATCACGCTGTGAGTAAGTTCTAA
ACCATTTTTTTATTGTTGTATTATCTCTAATCTTACTACTCGATGAGTTTTCGGTATTATCTCTATTTTT
AACTTGGAGCAGGTTCCATTCATTGTTTTTTTCATCATAGTGAATAAAATCAACTGCTTTAACACTTGTG
CCTGAACACCATATCCATCCGGCGTAATACGACTCACTATAGGGAGAGCGGCCGCCAGATCTTCCGGATG
GCTCGAGTTTTTCAGCAAGATGTTCGAACATCATCAATAATATACCTTATTTTGGATTGAAGCCAATATG
ATAATGAGGGGGTGGAGTTTGTGACGTGGCGCGGGGCGTGGGAACGGGGCGGGTGACGTAGGTTTTAGGG
CGGAGTAACTTGTATGTGTTGGGAATTGTAGTTTTCTTAAAATGGGAAGTGACGTAACGTGGGAAAACGG
AAGTGACGATTTGAGGAAGTTGTGGGTTTTTTGGCTTTCGTTTCTGGGCGTAGGTTCGCGTGCGGTTTTC
TGGGTGTTTTTTGTGGACTTTAACCGTTACGTCATTTTTTAGTCCTATATATACTCGCTCTGCACTTGGC
CCTTTTTTACACTGTGACTGATTGAGCTGGTGCCGTGTCGAGTGGTGTTTTTTTAATAGGTTTTCTTTTT
TACTGGTAAGGCTGACTGTTATGGCTGCCGCTGTGGAAGCGCTGTATGTTGTTCTGGAGCGGGAGGGTGC
TATTTTGCCTAGGCAACTAGTGTGGGGCTATACTACTGAATGAAAAATGACTTGAAATTTTCTGCAATTG
AAAAATAAACACGTTGAAACATAACACAAACGATTCTTTATTCTTGGGCAATGTATGAAAAAGTGTAAGA
GGATGTGGCAAATATTTCATTAATGTAGTTGTGGCCAGACCAGTCCCATGAAAATGACATAGAGTATGCA
CTTGGAGTTGTGTCTCCTGTTTCCTGTGTACCGTTTAGTGTAATGGTTAGTGTTACAGGTTTAGTTTTGT
CTCCGTTTAAGTAAACTTGACTGACAATGTTACTTTTGGCAGTTTTACCGTGAGATTTTGGATAAGCTGA
TAGGTTAGGCATAAATCCAACAGCGTTTGTATAGGCTGTGCCTTCAGTAAGATCTCCATTTCTAAAGTTC
CAATATTCTGGGTCCAGGAAGGAATTGTTTAGTAGCACTCCATTTTCGTCAAATCTTATAATAAGATGAG
CACTTTGAACTGTTCCAGATATTGGAGCCAAACTGCCTTTAACAGCCAAAACTGAAACTGTAGCAAGTAT
TTGACTGCCACATTTTGTTAAGACCAAAGTGAGTTTAGCATCTTTCTCTGCATTTAGTCTACAGTTAGGA
GATGGAGCTGGTGTGGTCCACAAAGTTAGCTTATCATTATTTTTGTTTCCTACTGTAATGGCACCTGTGC
TGTCAAAACTAAGGCCAGTTCCTAGTTTAGGAACCATAGCCTTGTTTGAATCAAATTCTAGGCCATGGCC
AATTTTTGTTTTGAGGGGATTTGTGTTTGGTGCATTAGGTGAACCAAATTCAAGCCCATCTCCTGCATTA
ATGGCTATGGCTGTAGCGTCAAACATCAACCCCTTGGCAGTGCTTAGGTTAACCTCAAGCTTTTTGGAAT
TGTTTGAAGCTGTAAACAAGTAAAGGCCTTTGTTGTAGTTAATATCCAAGTTGTGGGCTGAGTTTATAAA
AAGAGGGCCCTGTCCTAGTCTTAGATTTAGTTGGTTTTGAGCATCAAACGGATAACTAACATCAAGTATA
AGGCGTCTGTTTTGAGAATCAATCCTTAGTCCTCCTGCTACATTAAGTTGCATATTGCCTTGTGAATCAA
AACCCAAGGCTCCAGTAACTTTAGTTTGCAAGGAAGTATTATTAATAGTCACACCTGGACCAGTTGCTAC
GGTCAAAGTGTTTAGGTCGTCTGTTACATGCAAAGGAGCCCCGTACTTTAGTCCTAGTTTTCCATTTTGT
GTATAAATGGGCTCTTTCAAGTCAATGCCCAAGCTACCAGTGGCAGTAGTTAGAGGGGGTGAGGCAGTGA
TAGTAAGGGTACTGCTATCGGTGGTGGTGAGGGGGCCTGATGTTTGCAGGGCTAGCTTTCCTTCTGACAC
TGTGAGGGGTCCTTGGGTGGCAATGCTAAGTTTGGAGTCGTGCACGGTTAGCGGGGCCTGTGATTGCATG
GTGAGTGTGTTGCCCGCGACCATTAGAGGTGCGGCGGCAGCCACAGTTAGGGCTTCTGAGGTAACTGTGA
GGGGTGCAGATATTTCCAGGTTTATGTTTGACTTGGTTTTTTTGAGAGGTGGGCTCACAGTGGTTACATT
TTGGGAGGTAAGGTTGCCGGCCTCGTCCAGAGAGAGGCCGTTGCCCATTTTGAGCGCAAGCATGCCATTG
GAGGTAACTAGAGGTTCGGATAGGCGCAAAGAGAGTACCCCAGGGGGACTCTCTTGAAACCCATTGGGGG
ATACAAAGGGAGGAGTAAGAAAAGGCACAGTTGGAGGACCGGTTTCCGTGTCATATGGATACACGGGGTT
GAAGGTATCTTCAGACGGTCTTGCGCGCTTCATCTGCAACAACATGAAGATAGTGGGTGCGGATGGACAG
GAACAGGAGGAAACTGACATTCCATTTAGATTGTGGAGAAAGTTTGCAGCCAGGAGGAAGCTGCAATACC
AGAGCTGGGAGGAGGGCAAGGAGGTGCTGCTGAATAAACTGGACAGTTCGAAGATCTTTCTAGAAGATCT
CCTACAATATTCTCAGCTGCCATGGAAAATCGATGTTCTTCTTTTATTCTCTCAAGATTTTCAGGCTGTA
TATTAAAACTTATATTAAGAACTATGCTAACCACCTCATCAGGAACCGTTGTAGGTGGCGTGGGTTTTCT
TGGCAATCGACTCTCATGAAAACTACGAGCTAAATATTCAATATGTTCCTCTTGACCAACTTTATTCTGC
ATTTTTTTTGAACGAGGTTTAGAGCAAGCTTCAGGAAACTGAGACAGGAATTTTATTAAAAATTTAAATT
TTGAAGAAAGTTCAGGGTTAATAGCATCCATTTTTTGCTTTGCAAGTTCCTCAGCATTCTTAACAAAAGA
CGTCTCTTTTGACATGTTTAAAGTTTAAACCTCCTGTGTGAAATTATTATCCGCTCATAATTCCACACAT
TATACGAGCCGGAAGCATAAAGTGTAAAGCCTGGGGTGCCTAATGAGTGAGCTAACTCACATTAATTGCG
TTGCGCTCACTGCCAATTGCTTTCCAGTCGGGAAACCTGTCGTGCCAGCTGCATTAATGAATCGGCCAAC
GCGCGGGGAGAGGCGGTTTGCGTATTGGGCGCTCTTCCGCTTCCTCGCTCACTGACTCGCTGCGCTCGGT
CGTTCGGCTGCGGCGAGCGGTATCAGCTCACTCAAAGGCGGTAATACGGTTATCCACAGAATCAGGGGAT
AACGCAGGAAAGAACATGTGAGCAAAAGGCCAGCAAAAGGCCAGGAACCGTAAAAAGGCCGCGTTGCTGG
CGTTTTTCCATAGGCTCCGCCCCCCTGACGAGCATCACAAAAATCGACGCTCAAGTCAGAGGTGGCGAAA
CCCGACAGGACTATAAAGATACCAGGCGTTTCCCCCTGGAAGCTCCCTCGTGCGCTCTCCTGTTCCGACC
CTGCCGCTTACCGGATACCTGTCCGCCTTTCTCCCTTCGGGAAGCGTGGCGCTTTCTCATAGCTCACGCT
GTAGGTATCTCAGTTCGGTGTAGGTCGTTCGCTCCAAGCTGGGCTGTGTGCACGAACCCCCCGTTCAGCC
CGACCGCTGCGCCTTATCCGGTAACTATCGTCTTGAGTCCAACCCGGTAAGACACGACTTATCGCCACTG
GCAGCAGCCACTGGTAACAGGATTAGCAGAGCGAGGTATGTAGGCGGTGCTACAGAGTTCTTGAAGTGGT
GGCCTAACTACGGCTACACTAGAAGAACAGTATTTGGTATCTGCGCTCTGCTGAAGCCAGTTACCTTCGG
AAAAAGAGTTGGTAGCTCTTGATCCGGCAAACAAACCACCGCTGGTAGCGGTGGTTTTTTTGTTTGCAAG
CAGCAGATTACGCGCAGAAAAAAAGGATCTCAAGAAGATCCTTTGATCTTTTCTACGGGGTCTGACGCTC
AGTGGAACGAAAACTCACGTTAAGGGATTTTGGTCATGAGATTATCAAAAAGGATCTTCACCTAGATCCT
TTTAAATTAAAAATGAAGTTTTAAATCAATCTAAAGTATATATGAGTAAACTTGGTCTGACAGTTACCAA
TGCTTAATCAGTGAGGCACCTATCTCAGCGATCTGTCTATTTCGTTCATCCATAGTTGCCTGACTCCCCG
TCGTGTAGATAACTACGATACGGGAGGGCTTACCATCTGGCCCCAGTGCTGCAATGATACCGCGAGACCC
ACGCTCACCGGCTCCAGATTTATCAGCAATAAACCAGCCAGCCGGAAGGGCCGAGCGCAGAAGTGGTCCT
GCAACTTTATCCGCCTCCATCCAGTCTATTAATTGTTGCCGGGAAGCTAGAGTAAGTAGTTCGCCAGTTA
ATAGTTTGCGCAACGTTGTTGCCATTGCTACAGGCATCGTGGTGTCACGCTCGTCGTTTGGTATGGCTTC
ATTCAGCTCCGGTTCCCAACGATCAAGGCGAGTTACATGATCCCCCATGTTGTGCAAAAAAGCGGTTAGC
TCCTTCGGTCCTCCGATCGTTGTCAGAAGTAAGTTGGCCGCAGTGTTATCACTCATGGTTATGGCAGCAC
TGCATAATTCTCTTACTGTCATGCCATCCGTAAGATGCTTTTCTGTGACTGGTGAGTACTCAACCAAGTC
ATTCTGAGAATAGTGTATGCGGCGACCGAGTTGCTCTTGCCCGGCGTCAATACGGGATAATACCGCGCCA
CATAGCAGAACTTTAAAAGTGCTCATCATTGGAAAACGTTCTTCGGGGCGAAAACTCTCAAGGATCTTAC
CGCTGTTGAGATCCAGTTCGATGTAACCCACTCGTGCACCCAACTGATCTTCAGCATCTTTTACTTTCAC
CAGCGTTTCTGGGTGAGCAAAAACAGGAAGGCAAAATGCCGCAAAAAAGGGAATAAGGGCGACACGGAAA
TGTTGAATACTCATACTCTTCCTTTTTCAATATTATTGAAGCATTTATCAGGGTTATTGTCTCATGAGCG
GATACATATTTGAATGTATTTAGAAAAATAAACAAATAGGGGTTCCGCGCACATTTCCCCGAAAAGTGCC
ACCTGACGTCTAAGAAACCATTATTATCATGACATTAACCTATAAAAATAGGCGTATCACGAGGCC
Features (pLannotate 1.2.2; 12 found; start..end, strand, type, name):
    305..323     +  promoter       T7 promoter: promoter for bacteriophage T7 RNA polymerase
    379..481     +  repeat_region  ITR: inverted terminal repeat of human adenovirus serotype 5 inverted
    791..856     +  CDS            E4RF1_ADE02 (fragment): Experimental evidence at protein level: Swiss-Prot protein existence level 1. May modulate tight-junctions functions of infected cells through interactions with PDZ proteins. E4 ORF1 has ben show for Adenovirus 9 to interact with protein involved in tight junction regulation. May play a role in mTOR activation by activating PI3- kinase, thus overriding cellular checkpoint for translation. From Human adenovirus C serotype 2 (HAdV-2) (Human adenovirus 2).
    951..2693    -  CDS            SPIKE_ADE05: Experimental evidence at protein level: Swiss-Prot protein existence level 1. Forms spikes that protrude from each vertex of the icosahedral capsid. Interacts with host coxsackievirus and adenovirus receptor CXADR located at the cell tight junctions to provide virion initial attachment to target cell. The fiber protein binds to CXADR with a higher affinity than CXADR binds to itself, thereby blocking the cell-cell adhesion function of CXADR dimers and leading to local disruption of the tight junction. Fiber protein present on neo- synthesized particles may thus disrupt the junctional integrity
   2704..2874    +  CDS            UXP_ADE02 (fragment): Experimental evidence at transcript level: Swiss-Prot protein existence level 2. Might play a role in viral replication since it is associated with viral replication centers. Seems to have an effect on DBP localization. From Human adenovirus C serotype 2 (HAdV-2) (Human adenovirus 2).
   2855..3235    -  CDS            eco47IR (fragment): T2E7_ECOLX - Protein predicted: Swiss-Prot protein existence level 4. Recognizes the double-stranded sequence GGWCC and cleaves after G-1. From Escherichia coli.
   3288..3318    -  promoter       lac UV5 promoter: E. coli lac promoter with an "up" mutation
   3333..3354    -  protein_bind   CAP binding site: CAP binding activates transcription in the presence of cAMP. E. coli catabolite activator protein
   3379..3462    -  CDS            lacI (fragment): lac repressor; lacI; The lac repressor binds to the lac operator to inhibit transcription in E. coli. This inhibition can be relieved by adding lactose or isopropyl-β-D-thiogalactopyranoside (IPTG).
   3645..4233    -  rep_origin     ori: high-copy-number ColE1/pMB1/pBR322/pUC origin of replication
   4404..5264    -  CDS            AmpR: β-lactamase; bla; confers resistance to ampicillin, carbenicillin, and related antibiotics
   5265..5369    -  promoter       AmpR promoter: bla
