[The description below was written by a language model from this plasmid's Addgene catalogue record and pLannotate feature annotations shown in this document.]
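Description:
pAd5-B7-deltaE4 is a high-copy bacterial cloning plasmid, built on the pJet1.2 backbone, that carries one segment ("block 7") of the human adenovirus serotype 5 genome for use in a modular system for assembling recombinant adenoviral genomes from plasmid-borne pieces. It is propagated in E. coli through a ColE1/pUC-type origin and selected with ampicillin via the β-lactamase gene and its native promoter. Backbone remnants typical of pJet1.2 are annotated as well: a T7 promoter beside the cloning site, a lac UV5 promoter with CAP binding site, and a fragment of the eco47IR restriction endonuclease gene. In pJet1.2 this lethal gene is disrupted by insertion, providing positive selection for recombinant clones.

The insert corresponds to the right end of the Ad5 genome, nominally positions 30888–35938, but with positions 32874–35461 replaced by a SpeI site. This removes the E4 region and leaves an insert of roughly 2.5 kb in a plasmid of 5,456 bp. The feature table is consistent with this. It shows the adenoviral inverted terminal repeat, needed for viral genome replication, only a short residual fragment of E4 ORF1, the complete fiber (spike) coding sequence that mediates virion attachment to the CXADR receptor, and a fragment of the U exon protein. The insert lies in reverse orientation relative to the plasmid numbering, with the ITR adjacent to the T7 promoter.

The plasmid serves as an alternative to a standard block 7, allowing assembly of E4-deleted adenoviral genomes. The SpeI site may also offer a point for inserting sequences in place of E4, though the record does not state this use.
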