Addgene plasmid #122560: pAd5-B7-deltaE4
Purpose: Modified block 7, with deletion in E4
Depositing lab: Fred Bunz. Depositing organization: Johns Hopkins University and School of Medicine. Publication: Seamless assembly of recombinant adenoviral genomes from high-copy plasmids. Miciak JJ, Hirshberg J, Bunz F. PLoS One. 2018 Jun 27;13(6):e0199563. doi: 10.1371/journal.pone.0199563. eCollection 2018. PubMed 29949649.
Backbone
  Vector backbone: pJet1.2
  Backbone manufacturer: ThermoFisher Scientific
  Backbone size w/o insert (bp): 2988
  Total vector size (bp): 5456
  Vector type: Synthetic Biology
Growth in bacteria
  Bacterial resistance: Ampicillin, 100 μg/mL
  Growth temperature: 37°C
  Growth strain: DH5alpha
  Copy number: High Copy
Gene/Insert
  Gene/Insert name: Adenovirus 5 genomic region 30888-35938
  Species: Synthetic; Adenovirus 5
  Insert size (bp): 2482
  Mutation: Adenovirus sequences 32874-35461 replaced with SpeI site, resulting in deletion of E4
Terms and licenses: Academic/Nonprofit Terms; Industry Terms: Not Available to Industry
How to cite: pAd5-B7-deltaE4 was a gift from Fred Bunz (Addgene plasmid # 122560 ; http://n2t.net/addgene:122560 ; RRID:Addgene_122560)
